Addgene plasmid #22007: pTriEx-mVenus-PA-Rac1
Purpose: Expression of photoactivatable Rac1
Depositing lab: Klaus Hahn. Depositing organization: University of North Carolina at Chapel Hill. Publication: A genetically encoded photoactivatable Rac controls the motility of living cells. Wu YI, Frey D, Lungu OI, Jaehrig A, Schlichting I, Kuhlman B, Hahn KM. Nature. 2009 Sep 3. 461(7260):104-8. 10.1038/nature08241 PubMed 19693014.
Backbone
  Vector backbone: pTriEx
  Backbone manufacturer: Novagen
  Backbone size w/o insert (bp): 6000
  Vector type: Mammalian Expression, Bacterial Expression, Insect Expression
Growth in bacteria
  Bacterial resistance: Ampicillin, 100 μg/mL
  Growth temperature: 37°C
  Growth strain: DH5alpha
  Copy number: High Copy
Gene/Insert
  Gene/Insert name: PA-Rac1 (alt name: LOV2-Rac1)
  Species: H. sapiens (human); Avena sativa (oat)
  Insert size (bp): 1100
  Mutation: LOV(Leu404-Leu546), Rac1 starts at I4 and contains mutations Q61L, E91H and N92H.
  Entrez Gene: RAC1 (a.k.a. MIG5, MRD48, Rac-1, TC-25, p21-Rac1)
  Promoter: CMV, p10
  Tag / fusion protein: 6X His (N terminal on backbone); mVenus (N terminal on backbone)
  Cloning method: Restriction Enzyme; 5′ cloning site Bam HI (not destroyed); 3′ cloning site HindIII (not destroyed)
  Sequencing primers: 5′ pTriExUP
Terms and licenses: Academic/Nonprofit Terms; Industry Terms: Not Available to Industry
Depositor comments: Protocols for production and use of Hahn lab biosensors and photoactivatable proteins can be found on their web page, at the URL below. If you have suggestions for the protocols or have any questions, please feel free to contact the Hahn lab. Good luck with your experiments! Hahn lab biosensor protocol: http://www.hahnlab.com/tools/index.html Please note, Addgene has not confirmed all the mutations associated with this construct. We suggest sequence verifying this plasmid upon receipt. Further remarks from the Hahn lab regarding some mutations in the fluorescent marker: "the C-S mutation was introduced by us to allow site specific labeling of the protein and we have not detected any effect. The F-L mutation reverts the Venus sequence back to the YFP sequence at this site. It will have a very slight detrimental effect on the maturation speed of the chromophore, but will not affect the stability or wavelength of the chromophore. Neither of these 2 mutations will have any effect on the function of the Lov-Rac construct , and the Venus will still function as it should, i.e. as a reporter for the construct."
How to cite: pTriEx-mVenus-PA-Rac1 was a gift from Klaus Hahn (Addgene plasmid # 22007 ; http://n2t.net/addgene:22007 ; RRID:Addgene_22007)
