[The description below was written by a language model from this plasmid's Addgene catalogue record.]
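Description:
pTriEx-mVenus-PA-Rac1 is a multi-host expression plasmid built on the Novagen pTriEx backbone (about 6 kb without insert), a vector family designed so that one construct can drive protein production in mammalian, insect and bacterial cells. The record lists CMV and p10 promoters, which serve mammalian and baculovirus-infected insect cell expression respectively; it does not name the element responsible for bacterial expression. The plasmid is maintained at high copy number in E. coli under ampicillin selection.

The roughly 1.1 kb insert, cloned between BamHI and HindIII sites that both remain intact, encodes PA-Rac1 (also called LOV2-Rac1), a genetically encoded photoactivatable form of the human small GTPase Rac1. It joins the LOV2 light-sensing domain of oat (Avena sativa) phototropin, residues Leu404 to Leu546, to Rac1 beginning at Ile4. The Rac1 portion carries Q61L, a substitution generally known to lock the GTPase in an active state, together with E91H and N92H. In this design the LOV2 domain holds Rac1 in an inhibited state in the dark, and illumination releases that block, allowing light-controlled Rac1 signalling. The backbone supplies an N-terminal 6xHis tag for purification and an N-terminal mVenus fluorescent protein that reports expression and localisation of the fusion.

The depositor notes two changes in the fluorescent marker: a Cys-to-Ser substitution introduced for site-specific labelling, and a Phe-to-Leu change that reverts Venus to the YFP residue and may slightly slow chromophore maturation. Neither is expected to affect LOV-Rac function. The repository has not confirmed all of the listed mutations. The construct is used to switch on Rac1 with light in living cells, for example to control cell motility.
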