>Addgene plasmid #22007 | pTriEx-mVenus-PA-Rac1 | depositor partial sequence | sequence record 10101 | Author sequence
TTTAATTCAACCCAACACAATATATTATAGTTAAATAAGAATTATTATCAAATCATTTGTATATTAATTA
AAATACTATACTGTAAATTACATTTTATTTACAATCAAAGGAGATATACCATGGCACACCATCACCACCA
TCACGGATCTGTGAGCAAGGGCGAGGAGCTGTTCACCGGGGTGGTGCCCATCCTGGTCGAGCTGGACGGC
GACGTAAACGGCCACAAGTTCAGCGTGTCCGGCGAGGGCGAGGGCGATGCCACCTACGGCAAGCTGACCC
TGAAGTTGATCTGCACCACCGGCAAGCTGCCCGTGCCCTGGCCCACCCTCGTGACCACCCTCGGCTACGG
CCTGCAGTGCTTCGCCCGCTACCCCGACCACATGAAGCAGCACGACTTCTTCAAGTCCGCCATGCCCGAA
GGCTACGTCCAGGAGCGCACCATCTTCTTCAAGGACGACGGCAACTACAAGACCCGCGCCGAGGTGAAGT
TCGAGGGCGACACCCTGGTGAACCGCATCGAGCTGAAGGGCATCGACTTCAAGGAGGACGGCAACATCCT
GGGGCACAAGCTGGAGTACAACTACAACAGCCACAACGTCTATATCACCGCCGACAAGCAGAAGAACGGC
ATCAAGGCAAACTTCAAGATCCGCCACAACATCGAGGACGGCGGCGTGCAGCTCGCCGACCACTACCAGC
AGAACACCCCCATCGGCGACGGCCCCGTGCTGCTGCCCGACAACCACTACCTGAGCTACCAGTCCAAACT
GAGCAAAGACCCCAACGAGAAGCGCGATCACATGGTCCTGCTGGAGTTCGTGACCGCCGCCGGGATCACT
CTCGGCATGGACGAGCTGTACAAGGGTTCTGGATCCTTGGCTACTACACTTGAACGTATTGAGAAGAACT
TTGTCATTACTGACCCAAGGTTGCCAGATAATCCCATTATATTCGCGTCCGATAGTTTCTTGCAGTTGAC
AGAATATAGCCGTGAAGAAATTTTGGGAAGAAACTGCAGGTTTCTACAAGGTCCTGAAACTGATCGCGCG
ACAGTGAGAAAAATTAGAGATGCCATAGATAACCAAACAGAGGTCACTGTTCAGCTGATTAATTATACAA
AGAGTGGTAAAAAGTTCTGGAACCTCTTTCACTTGCAGCCTATGCGAGATCAGAAGGGAGATGTCCAGTA
CTTTATTGGGGTTCAGTTGGATGGAACTGAGCATGTCCGAGATGCTGCCGAGAGAGAGGGAGTCATGCTG
ATTAAGAAAACTGCAGAAAATATTGATGAGGCGGCAAAAGAACTTATCAAGTGTGTGGTGGTGGGAGACG
GAGCTGTAGGTAAAACTTGCCTACTGATCAGTTACACAACCAATGCATTTCCTGGAGAATATATCCCTAC
TGTCTTTGACAATTATTCTGCCAATGTTATGGTAGATGGAAAACCGGTGAATCTGGGCTTATGGGATACA
GCTGGACTAGAAGATTATGACAGATTACGCCCCCTATCCTATCCGCAAACAGATGTGTTCTTAATTTGCT
TTTCCCTTGTGAGTCCTGCATCATTCCACCACGTCCGTGCAAAGTGGTATCCTGAGGTGCGGCACCACTG
TCCCAACACTCCCATCATCCTAGTGGGAACTAAACTTGATCTTAGGGATGATAAAGACACGATCGAGAAA
CTGAAGGAGAAGAAGCTGACTCCCATCACCTATCCGCAGGGTCTAGCCATGGCTAAGGAGATTGGTGCTG
TAAAATACCTGGAGTGCTCGGCGCTCACACAGCGAGGCCTCAAGACAGTGTTTGACGAAGCGATCCGAGC
AGTCCTCTGCCCGCCTCCCGTGAAGAAGAGGAAGAGAAAATGCCTGCTGTTGTAAAAGCTTGCGGCCGCA
CAGCTGTATACACGTGCAAGCCAGCCAGAACTCGCCCCGGAAGACCCCGAGGATCTCGAGCACCACCATC
ACCATCACCATCACTAAGTGATTAACCTCAGGTGCAGGCTGCCTATCAGAAGGTGGTGGCTGGTGTGGCC
A
