>Addgene plasmid #22007 | pTriEx-mVenus-PA-Rac1 | addgene partial sequence | sequence record 27784 | 22007 with EXFP-R
CATGGCGGACTTGAAGAAGTCGTGCTGCTTCATGTGGTCGGGGTAGCGGGCGAAGCACTGCAGGCCGTAG
CCGAGGGTGGTCACGAGGGTGGGCCAGGGCACGGGCAGCTTGCCGGTGGTGCTGATGAACTTCAGGGTCA
GCTTGCCGTAGGTGGCATCGCCCTCGCCCTCGCCGGACACGCTGAACTTGTGGCCGTTTACGTCGCCGTC
CAGCTCGACCAGGATGGGCACCACCCCGGTGAACAGCTCCTCGCCCTTGCTCACAGAACCGTGATGGTGG
TGATGGTGTGCCATGGTATATCTCCTTTGATTGTAAATAAAATGTAATTTACAGTATAGTATTTTAATTA
ATATACAAATGATTTGATAATAATTCTTATTTAACTATAATATATTGTGTTGGGTTGAATTAAAGGTCCC
GGATTAACTCCGGGGAATTGTTATCCGCTCACAATTCCCCTATAGTGAGTCGTATTAATTTCGGTCCGAT
CCAATTCTTTGCCAAAATGATGAGACAGCACAATAACCAGCACGTTGCCCAGGAGCTGTAGGAAAAAGAA
GAAGGCATGAACATGGTTAGCAGAGGCTCTAGAGCCGCCGGTCACACGCCAGAAAGCCGAACCCCGCCCT
GCCCCGT
