>Addgene plasmid #22007 | pTriEx-mVenus-PA-Rac1 | addgene partial sequence | sequence record 27785 | 22007 with LOV-F (AGAGAGAGGGAGTCATGCTGAT)
TTGATGAGGCGGCAAAGAACTTATCAAGTGTGTGGTGGTGGGAGACGGAGCTGTAGGTAAAACTTGCCTA
CTGATCAGTTACACAACCAATGCATTTCCTGGAGAATATATCCCTACTGTCTTTGACAATTATTCTGCCA
ATGTTATGGTAGATGGAAAACCGGTGAATCTGGGCTTATGGGATACAGCTGGACTAGAAGATTATGACAG
ATTACGCCCCCTATCCTATCCGCAAACAGATGTGTTCTTAATTTGCTTTTCCCTTGTGAGTCCTGCATCA
TTCCACCACGTCCGTGCAAAGTGGTATCCTGAGGTGCGGCACCACTGTCCCAACACTCCCATCATCCTAG
TGGGAACTAAACTTGATCTTAGGGATGATAAAGACACGATCGAGAAACTGAAGGAGAAGAAGCTGACTCC
CATCACCTATCCGCAGGGTCTAGCCATGGCTAAGGAGATTGGTGCTGTAAAATACCTGGAGTGCTCGGCG
CTCACACAGCGAGGCCTCAAGACAGTGTTTGACGAAGCGATCCGAGCAGTCCTCTGCCCGCCTCCCGTGA
AGAAGAGGAAGAGAAAATGCCTGCTGTTGTAAAAGCTTGCGGCCGCACAGCTGTATACACGTGCAAGCCA
GCCAGAACTCGCCCCGGAAGACCCCGAGGATCTCGAGCACCACCATCACCATCACCATCACTAAGTGATT
AACCTCAGGTGCAGGCTGCCTATCAGAAGT
