>Addgene plasmid #22007 | pTriEx-mVenus-PA-Rac1 | addgene partial sequence | sequence record 27786 | 22007 with EGFP-N
GCTCCTCGCCCTTGCTCACAGAACCGTGATGGTGGTGATGGTGTGCCATGGGTATATCTCCTTTGATTGT
AAATAAAATGTAATTTACAGTATAGTATTTTAATTAATATACAAATGATTTGATAATAATTCTTATTTAA
CTATAATATATTGTGTTGGGTTGAATTAAAGGTCCCGGATTAACTCCGGGGAATTGTTATCCGCTCACAA
TTCCCCTATAGTGAGTCGTATTAATTTCGGTCCGATCCAATTCTTTGCCAAAATGATGAGACAGCACAAT
AACCAGCACGTTGCCCAGGAGCTGTAGGAAAAAGAAGAAGGCATGAACATGGTTAGCAGAGGCTCTAGAG
CCGCCGGTCACACGCCAGAAGCCGAACCCCGCCCTGCCC
