>Addgene plasmid #22007 | pTriEx-mVenus-PA-Rac1 | addgene partial sequence | sequence record 27787 | 22007 with EGFP-C
CTGTACAAGGGTTCTGGAAGTGGATCCTTGGCTACTACACTTGAACGTATTGAGAAGAACTTTGTCATTA
CTGACCCAAGATTGCCAGATAATCCCATTATATTCGCGTCCGATAGTTTCTTGCAGTTGACAGAATATAG
CCGTGAAGAAATTTTGGGAAGAAACTGCAGGTTTCTACAAGGTCCTGAAACTGATCGCGCGACAGTGAGA
AAAATTAGAGATGCCATAGATAACCAAACAGAGGTCACTGTTCAGCTGATTAATTATACAAAGAGTGGTA
AAAAGTTCTGGAACCTCTTTCACTTGCAGCCTATGCGAGATCAGAAGGGAGATGTCCAGTACTTTATTGG
GGTTCAGTTGGATGGAACTGAGCATGTCCGAGATGCTGCCGAGAGAGAGGGAGTCATGCTGATTAAGAAA
ACTGCAGAAAATATTGATGAGGCGGCAAAAGAACTTATCAAGTGTGTGGTGGTGGGAGACGGAGCTGTAG
GTAAAACTTGCCTACTGATCAGTTACACAACCAATGCATTTCCTGGAGAATATATCCCTACTGTCTTTGA
CAATTATTCTGCCAATGTTATGGTAGATGGAAAACCGGTGAATCTGGGCTTATGGGATACAGCTGGACTA
GAAGATTATGACAGATTAC
